Addgene plasmid #125001: OA-986D
Purpose: Expresses dCas9-VP64 driven by the Ubiquitin-63E promoter
Depositing lab: Omar Akbari. Depositing organization: University of California, San Diego (UCSD). Publication: Engineered reproductively isolated species drive reversible population replacement. Buchman A, Shriner I, Yang T, Liu J, Antoshechkin I, Marshall JM, Perry MW, Akbari OS. Nat Commun. 2021 Jun 2;12(1):3281. doi: 10.1038/s41467-021-23531-z. PubMed 34078888.
Backbone
  Vector backbone: pBac[3xP3-DsRed]
  Backbone size w/o insert (bp): 6457
  Total vector size (bp): 14513
  Vector type: Insect Expression ; piggyback
Growth in bacteria
  Bacterial resistance: Ampicillin, 100 μg/mL
  Growth temperature: 37°C
  Growth strain: DH5alpha
  Copy number: High Copy
Gene/Insert
  Gene/Insert name: dCas9-VP64
  Species: Synthetic
  Insert size (bp): 4875
  Promoter: ubiquitin
  Cloning method: Gibson Cloning
  Sequencing primers: 5′ gtcgacgatgtaggtcacggtctc; 3′ GTCAACTTCAAAGTCCACGAGGC
Terms and licenses: Academic/Nonprofit Terms; Industry Terms: Not Available to Industry
How to cite: OA-986D was a gift from Omar Akbari (Addgene plasmid # 125001 ; http://n2t.net/addgene:125001 ; RRID:Addgene_125001)
