[The description below was written by a language model from this plasmid's Addgene catalogue record and pLannotate feature annotations shown in this document.]
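Description:
OA-986D is a piggyBac-based insect transgenesis and expression plasmid built on the pBac[3xP3-DsRed] backbone. It is catalogued at about 14.5 kb, which agrees with the sequenced record. In E. coli it is propagated as a high-copy plasmid through a ColE1/pUC-type origin and selected with ampicillin via the β-lactamase gene. Remnants of pUC lac sequences are also present. The short AcMNPV-derived fragments annotated in the table (FP25, LEF-9, P74) probably reflect baculoviral DNA flanking the original piggyBac element and a baculoviral 3' region, not functional viral genes. The piggyBac terminal repeats themselves are not annotated.

The payload is a synthetic dCas9-VP64 fusion of roughly 4.9 kb, assembled by Gibson cloning and, according to the catalogue, driven by the Ubiquitin-63E promoter. The feature table shows a nucleoplasmin bipartite nuclear localization signal immediately upstream of catalytically dead S. pyogenes Cas9. Neither the ubiquitin promoter nor the VP64 activation domain was picked up by the automated annotation. Guided by sgRNAs supplied separately, this fusion binds target DNA without cutting it and recruits transcriptional machinery to activate nearby genes.

The table departs from the backbone name on the marker. No 3xP3-DsRed cassette is annotated; instead an OpIE-2 baculovirus immediate-early promoter drives ECFP with an SV40 polyadenylation signal, which would serve as a fluorescent marker in insect cells or transgenic animals. A blasticidin S deaminase coding sequence lies just downstream of dCas9, though its promoter or linkage is not stated. A φC31 attB site offers site-specific integration as an alternative to piggyBac transposition. The associated publication concerns engineered reproductively isolated species and reversible population replacement.
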