Features (pLannotate 1.2.2; 24 found; start..end, strand, type, name):
   1904..1951    +  CDS            nucleoplasmin NLS: bipartite nuclear localization signal from nucleoplasmin
   1951..6052    +  CDS            dCas9 (fragment): catalytically dead mutant of the Cas9 endonuclease from the Streptococcus pyogenes Type II CRISPR/Cas system RNA-guided DNA-binding protein that lacks endonuclease activity due to the D10A mutation in the RuvC catalytic domain and the N863A mutation in the HNH catalytic domain
   6377..6775    +  CDS            BSD: blasticidin S deaminase; Aspergillus terreus BSD; confers resistance to blasticidin
   6803..7567    -  CDS            P74 (fragment): PIF0_NPVAC - Experimental evidence at protein level: Swiss-Prot protein existence level 1. Plays an essential role for oral infectivity of occlusion- derived virus (ODV) and functions also in host midgut attachment and fusion by binding to a specific host receptor. From Autographa californica nuclear polyhedrosis virus (AcMNPV).
   7470..7930    +  promoter       OpIE-2 promoter (fragment): immediate-early gene 2 from the Orgyia pseudotsugata multicapsid nucleopolyhedrovirus; strong constitutive baculovirus promoter for insect cell expression
   7944..8009    +  CDS            IE2 (fragment): VIE2_NPVOP - Protein inferred from homology: Swiss-Prot protein existence level 3. RING-finger E3 ubiquitin ligase that plays an important regulatory role during the initial stages of infection. Migrates to specific nuclear foci early in infection supposely to prepare the sites for viral replication by targeting and ubiquitinating host proteins. From Orgyia pseudotsugata multicapsid polyhedrosis virus (OpMNPV).
   8016..8735    +  CDS            ECFP: enhanced CFP mammalian codon-optimized
   8751..8834    +  CDS            large T antigen (fragment): large T antigen from SV40 (simian virus 40)
   8857..8978    +  polyA_signal   SV40 poly(A) signal: SV40 polyadenylation signal
   9678..9818    +  CDS            FP (fragment): FP25_NPVAC - Experimental evidence at protein level: Swiss-Prot protein existence level 1. From Autographa californica nuclear polyhedrosis virus (AcMNPV).
   9811..9849    -  misc_feature   MCS (fragment): pUC18/19 multiple cloning site
   9880..9902    -  protein_bind   lac operator (fragment): The lac repressor binds to the lac operator to inhibit transcription in E. coli. This inhibition can be relieved by adding lactose or isopropyl-β-D-thiogalactopyranoside (IPTG). lac repressor encoded by lacI
   9906..9936    -  promoter       lac promoter: promoter for the E. coli lac operon
   9951..9972    -  protein_bind   CAP binding site: CAP binding activates transcription in the presence of cAMP. E. coli catabolite activator protein
   9985..10077   -  CDS            lacI (fragment): lac repressor; lacI; The lac repressor binds to the lac operator to inhibit transcription in E. coli. This inhibition can be relieved by adding lactose or isopropyl-β-D-thiogalactopyranoside (IPTG).
  10260..10848   -  rep_origin     ori: high-copy-number ColE1/pMB1/pBR322/pUC origin of replication
  11019..11879   -  CDS            AmpR: β-lactamase; bla; confers resistance to ampicillin, carbenicillin, and related antibiotics
  11880..11984   -  promoter       AmpR promoter: bla
  12079..12114   +  CDS            rop (fragment): Rop protein, which maintains plasmids at low copy number; rop
  12216..12315   +  misc_feature   bom (fragment): basis of mobility region from pBR322
  12321..12475   -  CDS            lacZα (fragment): LacZα fragment of β-galactosidase; lacZ fragment
  12479..12946   -  CDS            LEF-9 (fragment): LEF9_NPVAC - Experimental evidence at protein level: Swiss-Prot protein existence level 1. Component of the viral DNA-dependent RNA polymerase which is composed of four equimolar subunits of LEF-4, LEF-8, LEF-9, and p47. Plays an essential role in late and very late gene expression. From Autographa californica nuclear polyhedrosis virus (AcMNPV).
  12973..13176   +  CDS            FP (fragment): FP25_NPVAC - Experimental evidence at protein level: Swiss-Prot protein existence level 1. From Autographa californica nuclear polyhedrosis virus (AcMNPV).
  14274..14343   +  protein_bind   attB: attB site for the φC31 integrase (Groth et al., 2000) phage φC31 integrase
>Addgene plasmid #125001 | OA-986D | addgene full sequence | sequence record 244082 | Addgene NGS Result
GGGCATGTCGACGCGGCCGCCGCGCAGATCGCCGATGGGGGTGGCGCCGGAGGGCACCTTCACCTTGCCG
TACGGCTTGCTGTTCTTCGCGTTCAAAATCTCCAGCTCCATTTTGCTTTCGGTGCGCTTGCAATCAGTAC
TGTCCAAAATCGAAAATCGCCGAACCGTAGTGTGACCGTGCGGGGCTCTGCGAAAATAAACTTTTTTAGG
TATATGGCCACACACGGGGAAAGCACAGTGGATTATATGTTTTAATATTATAATATGCAGGTTTTCATTA
CTTATCCAGATGTAAGCCCACTTAAAGCGATTTAACAATTATTTGCCGAAAGAGTATAAACAAATTTCAC
TTAAAAATGGATTAAGAAAAGCTTGTGTAAGATTATGCGCAGCGTTGCCAGATAGCTCCATTTAAAACAC
TTCAAAAACAATAAGTTTTGAAAATATATACATAAATAGCAGTCGTTGCCGCAACGCTCAACACATCACA
CTTTTAAAACACCCTTTACCTACACAGAATTACTTTTTAAATTTCCAGTCAAGCTGCGAGTTTCAAAATT
ATAGCCGGTAGAGAAGACAGTGCTATTTCAAAAGCAAACTAACAAGGGTCTTAAATTCCAAAACACCAAT
CCTAACAAGCCTTGGACTTTTGTAAGTTTAGATCAAAGGTGGCATTGCATTCAATGTCATGGTAAGAAGT
AGGTCGTCTAGGTAGAAATCCTCATTCAGCCGGTCAAGTCAGTACGAGAAAGGTCTCAATTTGAAATTGT
CTTAAAAATATTTTATTGTTTTGTACTGTGGTGAGTTTAAACGAAAAACACAAAAAAAAAGTGATACACA
GAAATCATAAAAAATTTTAATACAAGGTATTCGTACGTATCAAAAACATTTCGGCACAATTTTTTTTCTC
TGTACTAAAGTGTTACGAACACTACGGTATTTTTTAGTGATTTTCAACGGACACCGAAGGTATATAAACA
GCGTTCGCGAACGGTCGCCTTCAAAACCAATTGACATTTGCAGCAGCAAGTACAAGTAGAAAGTAAAGCG
CAATCAGCGAAAAATTTATACTTAATTGTTGGTGATTAAAGTACAATTAAAAGAACATTCTCGAAAGTCA
CAAGAAACGTAAGTTTTTAACTCGCTGTTACCAATTAGTAATAAGAGCAACAAGACGTTGAGTAATTTCA
AGAAAAACTGCATTTCAAGGTCTTTGTTCGGCCATTTTTTTTTTATTCAACGCTCTACGTAATTACAAAA
TAAGAAATTGGCAGCCACGCATCTTGTTTTCCCAATGAATTGGCATCAAAACGCAAACAAATCTATAAAT
AAAACTTGCGTGTTGATTTTCGCCAAGATTTATTGGCAAATTGTGAAATTCGCAGTGACGCATTTGAAAA
TTCGAGAAATCACGAACGCACTCGAGCATTTGTGTGCATGTTATTAGTTAGTTGTTTAGTTAATTGAAGT
ATTTTACCAACGAAATCCACTTATTTTTAGCTGAAATAGAGTAGGTTGCTTAAACAAAGCCACGTCTGAA
AATTTCTTATTGCTTGTAGTTGTGACGTCACCATATACACACAAAATAATGTGTATGCATGCATTTCAGC
TGTGTATATATACATGCACACACTCGCAACACGAAAACGATGACGAAGCAACGGAACAAAGGTTTCTCAA
CTACCCTTTGTTCCCTGTTTCTTCGCTTTCCTTTGTTCCAATATTCGTAGAGGGTTAATAGGGGTTTCTC
AACAAAGTTGGCGTCGATAAATAAGTTTCCCATTTTTATTCCCCAGCCAGGAAGTTAGTTTCAATAGTTT
TGTAATTTCAACGAAACTCATTTGATTTCGTACTAATTTTCCACATCTCTATTTTGACCCGCAGAGTTTA
AACTGCCACCATGAAAAGGCCGGCGGCCACGAAAAAGGCCGGCCAGGCAAAAAAGAAAAAGGACAAGAAG
TACAGCATCGGCCTGGCCATCGGCACCAACTCTGTGGGCTGGGCCGTGATCACCGACGAGTACAAGGTGC
CCAGCAAGAAATTCAAGGTGCTGGGCAACACCGACCGGCACAGCATCAAGAAGAACCTGATCGGAGCCCT
GCTGTTCGACAGCGGCGAAACAGCCGAGGCCACCCGGCTGAAGAGAACCGCCAGAAGAAGATACACCAGA
CGGAAGAACCGGATCTGCTATCTGCAAGAGATCTTCAGCAACGAGATGGCCAAGGTGGACGACAGCTTCT
TCCACAGACTGGAAGAGTCCTTCCTGGTGGAAGAGGATAAGAAGCACGAGCGGCACCCCATCTTCGGCAA
CATCGTGGACGAGGTGGCCTACCACGAGAAGTACCCCACCATCTACCACCTGAGAAAGAAACTGGTGGAC
AGCACCGACAAGGCCGACCTGCGGCTGATCTATCTGGCCCTGGCCCACATGATCAAGTTCCGGGGCCACT
TCCTGATCGAGGGCGACCTGAACCCCGACAACAGCGACGTGGACAAGCTGTTCATCCAGCTGGTGCAGAC
CTACAACCAGCTGTTCGAGGAAAACCCCATCAACGCCAGCGGCGTGGACGCCAAGGCCATCCTGTCTGCC
AGACTGAGCAAGAGCAGACGGCTGGAAAATCTGATCGCCCAGCTGCCCGGCGAGAAGAAGAATGGCCTGT
TCGGCAACCTGATTGCCCTGAGCCTGGGCCTGACCCCCAACTTCAAGAGCAACTTCGACCTGGCCGAGGA
TGCCAAACTGCAGCTGAGCAAGGACACCTACGACGACGACCTGGACAACCTGCTGGCCCAGATCGGCGAC
CAGTACGCCGACCTGTTTCTGGCCGCCAAGAACCTGTCCGACGCCATCCTGCTGAGCGACATCCTGAGAG
TGAACACCGAGATCACCAAGGCCCCCCTGAGCGCCTCTATGATCAAGAGATACGACGAGCACCACCAGGA
CCTGACCCTGCTGAAAGCTCTCGTGCGGCAGCAGCTGCCTGAGAAGTACAAAGAGATTTTCTTCGACCAG
AGCAAGAACGGCTACGCCGGCTACATTGACGGCGGAGCCAGCCAGGAAGAGTTCTACAAGTTCATCAAGC
CCATCCTGGAAAAGATGGACGGCACCGAGGAACTGCTCGTGAAGCTGAACAGAGAGGACCTGCTGCGGAA
GCAGCGGACCTTCGACAACGGCAGCATCCCCCACCAGATCCACCTGGGAGAGCTGCACGCCATTCTGCGG
CGGCAGGAAGATTTTTACCCATTCCTGAAGGACAACCGGGAAAAGATCGAGAAGATCCTGACCTTCCGCA
TCCCCTACTACGTGGGCCCTCTGGCCAGGGGAAACAGCAGATTCGCCTGGATGACCAGAAAGAGCGAGGA
AACCATCACCCCCTGGAACTTCGAGGAAGTGGTGGACAAGGGCGCTTCCGCCCAGAGCTTCATCGAGCGG
ATGACCAACTTCGATAAGAACCTGCCCAACGAGAAGGTGCTGCCCAAGCACAGCCTGCTGTACGAGTACT
TCACCGTGTATAACGAGCTGACCAAAGTGAAATACGTGACCGAGGGAATGAGAAAGCCCGCCTTCCTGAG
CGGCGAGCAGAAAAAGGCCATCGTGGACCTGCTGTTCAAGACCAACCGGAAAGTGACCGTGAAGCAGCTG
AAAGAGGACTACTTCAAGAAAATCGAGTGCTTCGACTCCGTGGAAATCTCCGGCGTGGAAGATCGGTTCA
ACGCCTCCCTGGGCACATACCACGATCTGCTGAAAATTATCAAGGACAAGGACTTCCTGGACAATGAGGA
AAACGAGGACATTCTGGAAGATATCGTGCTGACCCTGACACTGTTTGAGGACAGAGAGATGATCGAGGAA
CGGCTGAAAACCTATGCCCACCTGTTCGACGACAAAGTGATGAAGCAGCTGAAGCGGCGGAGATACACCG
GCTGGGGCAGGCTGAGCCGGAAGCTGATCAACGGCATCCGGGACAAGCAGTCCGGCAAGACAATCCTGGA
TTTCCTGAAGTCCGACGGCTTCGCCAACAGAAACTTCATGCAGCTGATCCACGACGACAGCCTGACCTTT
AAAGAGGACATCCAGAAAGCCCAGGTGTCCGGCCAGGGCGATAGCCTGCACGAGCACATTGCCAATCTGG
CCGGCAGCCCCGCCATTAAGAAGGGCATCCTGCAGACAGTGAAGGTGGTGGACGAGCTCGTGAAAGTGAT
GGGCCGGCACAAGCCCGAGAACATCGTGATCGAAATGGCCAGAGAGAACCAGACCACCCAGAAGGGACAG
AAGAACAGCCGCGAGAGAATGAAGCGGATCGAAGAGGGCATCAAAGAGCTGGGCAGCCAGATCCTGAAAG
AACACCCCGTGGAAAACACCCAGCTGCAGAACGAGAAGCTGTACCTGTACTACCTGCAGAATGGGCGGGA
TATGTACGTGGACCAGGAACTGGACATCAACCGGCTGTCCGACTACGATGTGGACCACATCGTGCCTCAG
AGCTTTCTGAAGGACGACTCCATCGACAACAAGGTGCTGACCAGAAGCGACAAGGCCCGGGGCAAGAGCG
ACAACGTGCCCTCCGAAGAGGTCGTGAAGAAGATGAAGAACTACTGGCGGCAGCTGCTGAACGCCAAGCT
GATTACCCAGAGAAAGTTCGACAATCTGACCAAGGCCGAGAGAGGCGGCCTGAGCGAACTGGATAAGGCC
GGCTTCATCAAGAGACAGCTGGTGGAAACCCGGCAGATCACAAAGCACGTGGCACAGATCCTGGACTCCC
GGATGAACACTAAGTACGACGAGAATGACAAGCTGATCCGGGAAGTGAAAGTGATCACCCTGAAGTCCAA
GCTGGTGTCCGATTTCCGGAAGGATTTCCAGTTTTACAAAGTGCGCGAGATCAACAACTACCACCACGCC
CACGACGCCTACCTGAACGCCGTCGTGGGAACCGCCCTGATCAAAAAGTACCCTAAGCTGGAAAGCGAGT
TCGTGTACGGCGACTACAAGGTGTACGACGTGCGGAAGATGATCGCCAAGAGCGAGCAGGAAATCGGCAA
GGCTACCGCCAAGTACTTCTTCTACAGCAACATCATGAACTTTTTCAAGACCGAGATTACCCTGGCCAAC
GGCGAGATCCGGAAGCGGCCTCTGATCGAGACAAACGGCGAAACCGGGGAGATCGTGTGGGATAAGGGCC
GGGATTTTGCCACCGTGCGGAAAGTGCTGAGCATGCCCCAAGTGAATATCGTGAAAAAGACCGAGGTGCA
GACAGGCGGCTTCAGCAAAGAGTCTATCCTGCCCAAGAGGAACAGCGATAAGCTGATCGCCAGAAAGAAG
GACTGGGACCCTAAGAAGTACGGCGGCTTCGACAGCCCCACCGTGGCCTATTCTGTGCTGGTGGTGGCCA
AAGTGGAAAAGGGCAAGTCCAAGAAACTGAAGAGTGTGAAAGAGCTGCTGGGGATCACCATCATGGAAAG
AAGCAGCTTCGAGAAGAATCCCATCGACTTTCTGGAAGCCAAGGGCTACAAAGAAGTGAAAAAGGACCTG
ATCATCAAGCTGCCTAAGTACTCCCTGTTCGAGCTGGAAAACGGCCGGAAGAGAATGCTGGCCTCTGCCG
GCGAACTGCAGAAGGGAAACGAACTGGCCCTGCCCTCCAAATATGTGAACTTCCTGTACCTGGCCAGCCA
CTATGAGAAGCTGAAGGGCTCCCCCGAGGATAATGAGCAGAAACAGCTGTTTGTGGAACAGCACAAGCAC
TACCTGGACGAGATCATCGAGCAGATCAGCGAGTTCTCCAAGAGAGTGATCCTGGCCGACGCTAATCTGG
ACAAAGTGCTGTCCGCCTACAACAAGCACCGGGATAAGCCCATCAGAGAGCAGGCCGAGAATATCATCCA
CCTGTTTACCCTGACCAATCTGGGAGCCCCTGCCGCCTTCAAGTACTTTGACACCACCATCGACCGGAAG
AGGTACACCAGCACCAAAGAGGTGCTGGACGCCACCCTGATCCACCAGAGCATCACCGGCCTGTACGAGA
CACGGATCGACCTGTCTCAGCTGGGAGGCGACAGCGCTGGAGGAGGTGGAAGCGGAGGAGGAGGAAGCGG
AGGAGGAGGTAGCGGACCTAAGAAAAAGAGGAAGGTGGCGGCCGCTGGATCCGGACGGGCTGACGCATTG
GACGATTTTGATCTGGATATGCTGGGAAGTGACGCCCTCGATGATTTTGACCTTGACATGCTTGGTTCGG
ATGCCCTTGATGACTTTGACCTCGACATGCTCGGCAGTGACGCCCTTGATGATTTCGACCTGGACATGCT
GATTAACTGTACAGGCAGTGGAGAGGGCAGAGGAAGTCTGCTAACATGCGGTGACGTCGAGGAGAATCCT
GGCCCAATGGCCAAGCCTTTGTCTCAAGAAGAATCCACCCTCATTGAAAGAGCAACGGCTACAATCAACA
GCATCCCCATCTCTGAAGACTACAGCGTCGCCAGCGCAGCTCTCTCTAGCGACGGCCGCATCTTCACTGG
TGTCAATGTATATCATTTTACTGGGGGACCTTGTGCAGAACTCGTGGTGCTGGGCACTGCTGCTGCTGCG
GCAGCTGGCAACCTGACTTGTATCGTCGCGATCGGAAATGAGAACAGGGGCATCTTGAGCCCCTGCGGAC
GGTGCCGACAGGTGCTTCTCGATCTGCATCCTGGGATCAAAGCCATAGTGAAGGACAGTGATGGACAGCC
GACGGCAGTTGGGATTCGTGAATTGCTGCCCTCTGGTTATGTGTGGGAGGGCTAATTAATTAACTAGAAT
GAATCGTTTTTAAAATAACAAATCAATTGTTTTATAATATTCGTACGATTCTTTGATTATGTAATAAAAT
GTGATCATTAGGAAGATTACGAAAAATATAAAAAATATGAGTTCTGTGTGTATAACAAATGCTGTAAACG
CCACAATTGTGTTTGTTGCAAATAAACCCATGATTATTTGATTAAAATTGTTGTTTTCTTTGTTCATAGA
CAATAGTGTGTTTTGCCTAAACGTGTACTGCATAAACTCCATGCGAGTGTATAGCGAGCTAGTGGCTAAC
GCTTGCCCCACCAAAGTAGATTCGTCAAAATCCTCAATTTCATCACCCTCCTCCAAGTTTAACATTTGGC
CGTCGGAATTAACTTCTAAAGATGCCACATAATCTAATAAATGAAATAGAGATTCAAACGTGGCGTCATC
GTCCGTTTCGACCATTTCCGAAAAGAACTCGGGCATAAACTCTATGATTTCTCTGGACGTGGTGTTGTCG
AAACTCTCAAAGTACGCAGTCAGGAACGTGCGCGACATGTCGTCGGGAAACTCGCGCGGAAACATGTTGT
TGTAACCGAACGGGTCCCATAGCGCCAAAACCAAATCTGCCAGCGTCAATAGAATGAGCACGATGCCGAC
AATGGAGCTGGCTTGGATAGCGATTCGAGTTAACGGCCGGGGCGCGCCCATACTCGGTGGCCTCCCCACC
ACCAACTTTTTTGCACTGCAAAAAAACACGCTTTTGCACGCGGGCCCATACATAGTACAAACTCTACGTT
TCGTAGACTATTTTACATAAATAGTCTACACCGTTGTATACGCTCCAAATACACTACCACACATTGAACC
TTTTTGCAGTGCAAAAAAGTACGTGTCGGCAGTCACGTAGGCCGGCCTTATCGGGTCGCGTCCTGTCACG
TACGAATCACATTATCGGACCGGACGAGTGTTGTCTTATCGTGACAGGACGCCAGCTTCCTGTGTTGCTA
ACCGCAGCCGGACGCAACTCCTTATCGGAACAGGACGCGCCTCCATATCAGCCGCGCGTTATCTCATGCG
CGTGACCGGACACGAGGCGCCCGTCCCGCTTATCGCGCCTATAAATACAGCCCGCAACGATCTGGTAAAC
ACAGTTGAACAGCATCTGTTACAGCGACACAACATGAGCCGGTCCAACAACGCCAACGCGCCCACGCCAT
CCAACCGCCGCCGCAACCTGTCTCTGGTGCTCGAGATGGTGAGCAAGGGCGAGGAGCTGTTCACCGGGGT
GGTGCCCATCCTGGTCGAGCTGGACGGCGACGTAAACGGCCACAAGTTCAGCGTGTCCGGCGAGGGCGAG
GGCGATGCCACCTACGGCAAGCTGACCCTGAAGTTCATCTGCACCACCGGCAAGCTGCCCGTGCCCTGGC
CCACCCTCGTGACCACCCTGACCTGGGGCGTGCAGTGCTTCAGCCGCTACCCCGACCACATGAAGCAGCA
CGACTTCTTCAAGTCCGCCATGCCCGAAGGCTACGTCCAGGAGCGCACCATCTTCTTCAAGGACGACGGC
AACTACAAGACCCGCGCCGAGGTGAAGTTCGAGGGCGACACCCTGGTGAACCGCATCGAGCTGAAGGGCA
TCGACTTCAAGGAGGACGGCAACATCCTGGGGCACAAGCTGGAGTACAACTACATCAGCCACAACGTCTA
TATCACCGCCGACAAGCAGAAGAACGGCATCAAGGCCAACTTCAAGATCCGCCACAACATCGAGGACGGC
AGCGTGCAGCTCGCCGACCACTACCAGCAGAACACCCCCATCGGCGACGGCCCCGTGCTGCTGCCCGACA
ACCACTACCTGAGCACCCAGTCCGCCCTGAGCAAAGACCCCAACGAGAAGCGCGATCACATGGTCCTGCT
GGAGTTCGTGACCGCCGCCGGGATCACTCTCGGCATGGACGAGCTGTACAAGTAAGCGGCCGCGACTCTA
GATCATAATCAGCCATACCACATTTGTAGAGGTTTTACTTGCTTTAAAAAACCTCCCACACCTCCCCCTG
AACCTGAAACATAAAATGAATGCAATTGTTGTTGTTAACTTGTTTATTGCAGCTTATAATGGTTACAAAT
AAAGCAATAGCATCACAAATTTCACAAATAAAGCATTTTTTTCACTGCATTCTAGTTGTGGTTTGTCCAA
ACTCATCAATGTATCTTAAAGCTTGGCCGGCCGATCTCGGATCTGACAATGTTCAGTGCAGAGACTCGGC
TACGCCTCGTGGACTTTGAAGTTGACCAACAATGTTTATTCTTACCTCTAATAGTCCTCTGTGGCAAGGT
CAAGATTCTGTTAGAAGCCAATGAAGAACCTGGTTGTTCAATAACATTTTGTTCGTCTAATATTTCACTA
CCGCTTGACGTTGGCTGCACTTCATGTACCTCATCTATAAACGCTTCTTCTGTATCGCTCTGGACGTCAT
CTTCACTTACGTGATCTGATATTTCACTGTCAGAATCCTCACCAACAAGCTCGTCATCGCTTTGCAGAAG
AGCAGAGAGGATATGCTCATCGTCTAAAGAACTACCCATTTTATTATATATTAGTCACGATATCTATAAC
AAGAAAATATATATATAATAAGTTATCACGTAAGTAGAACATGAAATAACAATATAATTATCGTATGAGT
TAAATCTTAAAAGTCACGTAAAAGATAATCATGCGTCATTTTGACTCACGCGGTCGTTATAGTTCAAAAT
CAGTGACACTTACCGCATTGACAAGCACGCCTCACGGGAGCTCCAAGCGGCGACTGAGATGTCCTAAATG
CACAGCGACGGATTCGCGCTATTTAGAAAGAGAGAGCAATATTTCAAGAATGCATGCGTCAATTTTACGC
AGACTATCTTTCTAGGGTTAAAAAAGATTTGCGCTTTACTCGACCTAAACTTTAAACACGTCATAGAATC
TTCGTTTGACAAAAACCACATTGTGGCCAAGCTGTGTGACGCGACGCGCGCTAAAGAATGGCAAACCAAG
TCGCGCGAGCGTCGACTCTAGAGGATCCCCGGGTACCGAGCTCGAATTCGTAATCATGTCATAGCTGTTT
CCTGTGTGAAATTGTTATCCGCTCACAATTCCACACAACATACGAGCCGGAAGCATAAAGTGTAAAGCCT
GGGGTGCCTAATGAGTGAGCTAACTCACATTAATTGCGTTGCGCTCACTGCCCGCTTTCCAGTCGGGAAA
CCTGTCGTGCCAGCTGCATTAATGAATCGGCCAACGCGCGGGGAGAGGCGGTTTGCGTATTGGGCGCTCT
TCCGCTTCCTCGCTCACTGACTCGCTGCGCTCGGTCGTTCGGCTGCGGCGAGCGGTATCAGCTCACTCAA
AGGCGGTAATACGGTTATCCACAGAATCAGGGGATAACGCAGGAAAGAACATGTGAGCAAAAGGCCAGCA
AAAGGCCAGGAACCGTAAAAAGGCCGCGTTGCTGGCGTTTTTCCATAGGCTCCGCCCCCCTGACGAGCAT
CACAAAAATCGACGCTCAAGTCAGAGGTGGCGAAACCCGACAGGACTATAAAGATACCAGGCGTTTCCCC
CTGGAAGCTCCCTCGTGCGCTCTCCTGTTCCGACCCTGCCGCTTACCGGATACCTGTCCGCCTTTCTCCC
TTCGGGAAGCGTGGCGCTTTCTCATAGCTCACGCTGTAGGTATCTCAGTTCGGTGTAGGTCGTTCGCTCC
AAGCTGGGCTGTGTGCACGAACCCCCCGTTCAGCCCGACCGCTGCGCCTTATCCGGTAACTATCGTCTTG
AGTCCAACCCGGTAAGACACGACTTATCGCCACTGGCAGCAGCCACTGGTAACAGGATTAGCAGAGCGAG
GTATGTAGGCGGTGCTACAGAGTTCTTGAAGTGGTGGCCTAACTACGGCTACACTAGAAGAACAGTATTT
GGTATCTGCGCTCTGCTGAAGCCAGTTACCTTCGGAAAAAGAGTTGGTAGCTCTTGATCCGGCAAACAAA
CCACCGCTGGTAGCGGTGGTTTTTTTGTTTGCAAGCAGCAGATTACGCGCAGAAAAAAAGGATCTCAAGA
AGATCCTTTGATCTTTTCTACGGGGTCTGACGCTCAGTGGAACGAAAACTCACGTTAAGGGATTTTGGTC
ATGAGATTATCAAAAAGGATCTTCACCTAGATCCTTTTAAATTAAAAATGAAGTTTTAAATCAATCTAAA
GTATATATGAGTAAACTTGGTCTGACAGTTACCAATGCTTAATCAGTGAGGCACCTATCTCAGCGATCTG
TCTATTTCGTTCATCCATAGTTGCCTGACTCCCCGTCGTGTAGATAACTACGATACGGGAGGGCTTACCA
TCTGGCCCCAGTGCTGCAATGATACCGCGAGACCCACGCTCACCGGCTCCAGATTTATCAGCAATAAACC
AGCCAGCCGGAAGGGCCGAGCGCAGAAGTGGTCCTGCAACTTTATCCGCCTCCATCCAGTCTATTAATTG
TTGCCGGGAAGCTAGAGTAAGTAGTTCGCCAGTTAATAGTTTGCGCAACGTTGTTGCCATTGCTACAGGC
ATCGTGGTGTCACGCTCGTCGTTTGGTATGGCTTCATTCAGCTCCGGTTCCCAACGATCAAGGCGAGTTA
CATGATCCCCCATGTTGTGCAAAAAAGCGGTTAGCTCCTTCGGTCCTCCGATCGTTGTCAGAAGTAAGTT
GGCCGCAGTGTTATCACTCATGGTTATGGCAGCACTGCATAATTCTCTTACTGTCATGCCATCCGTAAGA
TGCTTTTCTGTGACTGGTGAGTACTCAACCAAGTCATTCTGAGAATAGTGTATGCGGCGACCGAGTTGCT
CTTGCCCGGCGTCAATACGGGATAATACCGCGCCACATAGCAGAACTTTAAAAGTGCTCATCATTGGAAA
ACGTTCTTCGGGGCGAAAACTCTCAAGGATCTTACCGCTGTTGAGATCCAGTTCGATGTAACCCACTCGT
GCACCCAACTGATCTTCAGCATCTTTTACTTTCACCAGCGTTTCTGGGTGAGCAAAAACAGGAAGGCAAA
ATGCCGCAAAAAAGGGAATAAGGGCGACACGGAAATGTTGAATACTCATACTCTTCCTTTTTCAATATTA
TTGAAGCATTTATCAGGGTTATTGTCTCATGAGCGGATACATATTTGAATGTATTTAGAAAAATAAACAA
ATAGGGGTTCCGCGCACATTTCCCCGAAAAGTGCCACCTGACGTCTAAGAAACCATTATTATCATGACAT
TAACCTATAAAAATAGGCGTATCACGAGGCCCTTTCGTCTCGCGCGTTTCGGTGATGACGGTGAAAACCT
CTGACACATGCAGCTCCCGGAGACGGTCACAGCTTGTCTGTAAGCGGATGCCGGGAGCAGACAAGCCCGT
CAGGGCGCGTCAGCGGGTGTTGGCGGGTGTCGGGGCTGGCTTAACTATGCGGCATCAGAGCAGATTGTAC
TGAGAGTGCACCATATGCGGTGTGAAATACCGCACAGATGCGTAAGGAGAAAATACCGCATCAGGCGCCA
TTCGCCATTCAGGCTGCGCAACTGTTGGGAAGGGCGATCGGTGCGGGCCTCTTCGCTATTACGCCAGCTG
GCGAAAGGGGGATGTGCTGCAAGGCGATTAAGTTGGGTAACGCCAGGGTTTTCCCAGTCACGACGTTGTA
AAACGACGGCCAGTGCCAAGCTTTGTTTAAAAATATAACAAAATTGTGATCCCACAAAATGAAGTGGGGC
AAAATCAAATAATTAATAGTGTCCGTAAACTTGTTGGTCTTCAACTTTTTGAGGAACACGTTGGACGGCA
AATCCGTGACTATAACACAAGTTGATTTAATAATTTTAGCCAACACGTCGGGCTGCGTGTTTTTTGCCGA
CGCGTCTGTGTACACGTTGATTAACTGGTCGATTAAACTGTTGAAATAATTTAATTTTTGGTTCTTCTTT
AAATCTGTGATGAAATTTTTTAAAATAACTTTAAATTCTTCATTGGTAAAAAATGCCACGTTTTGCAACT
TGTGAGGGTCTAATATGAGGTCAAACTCAGTAGGAGTTTTATCCAAAAAAGAAAACATGATTACGTCTGT
ACACGAACGCGTATTAACGCAGAGTGCAAAGTATAAGAGGGTTAAAAAATATATTTTACGCACCATATAC
GCATCGGGTTGATATCGTTAATATGGATCAATTTGAACAGTTGATTAACGTGTCTCTGCTCAAGTCTTTG
ATCAAAACGCAAATCGACGAAAATGTGTCGGACAATATCAAGTCGATGAGCGAAAAACTAAAAAGGCTAG
AATACGACAATCTCACAGACAGCGTTGAGATATACGGTATTCACGACAGCAGGCTGAATAATAAAAAAAT
TAGAAACTATTATTTAACCCTAGAAAGATAATCATATTGTGACGTACGTTAAAGATAATCATGCGTAAAA
TTGACGCATGTGTTTTATCGGTCTGTATATCGAGGTTTATTTATTAATTTGAATAGATATTAAGTTTTAT
TATATTTACACTTACATACTAATAATAAATTCAACAAACAATTTATTTATGTTTATTTATTTATTAAAAA
AAAACAAAAACTCAAAATTTCTTCTATAAAGTAACAAAACTTTTAAACATTCTCTCTTTTACAAAAATAA
ACTTATTTTGTACTTTAAAAACAGTCATGTTGTATTATAAAATAAGTAATTAGCTTAACTTATACATAAT
AGAAACAAATTATACTTATTAGTCAGTCAGAAACAACTTTGGCACATATCAATATTATGCTCTCGACAAA
TAACTTTTTTGCATTTTTTGCACGATGCATTTGCCTTTCGCCTTATTTTAGAGGGGCAGTAAGTACAGTA
AGTACGTTTTTTCATTACTGGCTCTTCAGTACTGTCATCTGATGTACCAGGCACTTCATTTGGCAAAATA
TTAGAGATATTATCGCGCAAATATCTCTTCAAAGTAGGAGCTTCTAAACGCTTACGCATAAACGATGACG
TCAGGCTCATGTAAAGGTTTCTCATAAATTTTTTGCGACTTTGAACCTTTTCTCCCTTGCTACTGACATT
ATGGCTGTATATAATAAAAGAATTTATGCAGGCAATGTTTATCATTCCGTACAATAATGCCATAGGCCAC
CTATTCGTCTTCCTACTGCAGGTCATCACAGAACACATTTGGTCTAGCGTGTCCACTCCGCCTTTAGTTT
GATTATAATACATAACCATTTGCGGTTTACCGGTACTTTCGTTGATAGAAGCATCCTCATCACAAGATGA
TAATAAGTATACCATCTTAGCTGGCTTCGGTTTATATGAGACGAGAGTAAGGGGTCCGTCAAAACAAAAC
ATCGATGTTCCCACTGGCCTGGAGCGACTGTTTTTCAGTACTTCCGGTATCTCGCGTTTGTTTGATCGCA
CGGTTCCCACAATGGTTAATTCGAGCTCGCCCGGGGTCCTAGGTCGACGATGTAGGTCACGGTCTCGAAG
CCGCGGTGCGGGTGCCAGGGCGTGCCCTTGGGCTCCCCGGGCGCGTACTCCACCTCACCCATCTGGTCCA
TCATGATGAACGGGTCGAGGTGGCGGTAGTTGATCCCGGCGAACGCGCGGCGCACCGGGAAGCCCTCGCC
CTCGAAACCGCTGGGCGCGGTGGTCACGGTGAGCACGGGACGTGCGACGGCGTCGGCGGGTGCGGATACG
CGGGGCAGCGTCAGCGGGTTCTCGACGGTCACGGC
